>Addgene plasmid #44823 | pUASP dsRed Rab5 DN | addgene partial sequence | sequence record 62799 | dsRed1-C 5'-AGCTGGACATCACCTCCCACAACG-3'
CATCGTGGAGCAGTACGAGCGCACCGAGGGCCGCCACCACCTGTTCCTGAGATCTCGAGCTCAAGCTTCG
AATTCTGCAGTCGACGGTACCGCGGGCCCGGGATCATCAACAAGTTTGTACAAAAAAGCAGGCTTAATGG
CAACCACTCCACGCAGCGGCGGTGCCAGCGGCACTGGAACGGCGCAGCGGCCCAATGGCACCTCGCAGAA
CAAAAGCTGCCAATTCAAGTTGGTGCTCCTCGGCGAGTCCGCTGTGGGCAAGAACTCACTGGTGCTGCGC
TTCGTCAAGGGACAGTTCCACGAGTACCAGGAGAGCACGATAGGTGCGGCCTTTCTGACACAGACTATTT
GCATAGAGGACACTGTCGTTAAGTTCGAGATCTGGGACACGGCTGGCCAGGAGCGGTACCACAGCTTAGC
TCCCATGTATTATCGAGGAGCGCAGGCCGCTATTGTCGTCTATGATATACAGAATCAGGACAGTTTTCAG
CGTGCGAAGACCTGGGTCAAGGAACTGCATAAACAAGCCTCACCAAACATTGTCATTGCGCTGGCCGGCA
ACAAGGCAGATTTGTCAAACATTCGCGTCGTAGAGTTCGATGAAGCGAAGCAATATGCCGAGGAGAACGG
GCTGCTGTTCATGGAAACCTCCGCCAAGACGGGCATGAATGTGAACGACATCTTCTTGGCCATTGCCAAG
AAACTACCTAAGAACGATGGCGCCAACAATCAGGGAACCAGCATAAGGCCGACTGGAACCGAAACAAATC
GACCGACGAACAACTGCTGCAAGTGAAACCCAGCTTTCTTGTACAAAGTGGTTGATGATCCTCTAGAGTC
GACCTCGAACGTTAACGTTAACGTAACGTTAACTCGAGGAGCTTGATAACATTATACCTAAACCCATGG
