[The description below was written by a language model from this plasmid's Addgene catalogue record.]
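Description:
pUASP dsRed Rab5 DN is a Drosophila expression plasmid built on the pUASP backbone (about 9.9 kb without insert), carrying a dominant-negative form of the D. melanogaster small GTPase Rab5 fused to a red fluorescent tag. It is propagated in E. coli under ampicillin selection; the copy number is listed as unknown, and the record does not include a feature table, so the origin of replication and any fly transformation marker or transposon ends are not documented here. pUASP-type vectors are generally known as GAL4-responsive UAS vectors designed to permit expression in the female germline as well as in somatic tissues, and they are typically introduced into flies by P-element-mediated transgenesis. These backbone details come from general knowledge rather than from the recorded fields.

The insert is the Rab5 coding sequence carrying the S43N substitution, annotated as dominant negative. Mutations of this class in Rab GTPases are generally understood to favour the GDP-bound or nucleotide-free state and so interfere with the function of the endogenous protein. The gene was introduced by Gateway recombination, which places it in frame downstream of a dsRed tag supplied by the backbone, so the product is an N-terminally dsRed-tagged Rab5 S43N. In a GAL4/UAS system, crossing transgenic flies to a chosen GAL4 driver would allow tissue- or stage-specific expression.

The plasmid belongs to a collection of Drosophila Rab protein constructs. It is suited to perturbing Rab5-dependent early endosomal trafficking in defined cells while following the mutant protein by red fluorescence.
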