Addgene plasmid #44823: pUASP dsRed Rab5 DN
Depositing lab: Matthew Scott. Depositing organization: Stanford University. Publication: Thirty-one flavors of Drosophila rab proteins. Zhang J, Schulze KL, Hiesinger PR, Suyama K, Wang S, Fish M, Acar M, Hoskins RA, Bellen HJ, Scott MP. Genetics. 2007 Jun;176(2):1307-22. Epub 2007 Apr 3. 10.1534/genetics.106.066761 PubMed 17409086.
Backbone
  Vector backbone: pUASP
  Backbone size w/o insert (bp): 9939
  Vector type: Insect Expression ; Drosophila
Growth in bacteria
  Bacterial resistance: Ampicillin, 100 μg/mL
  Growth temperature: 37°C
  Growth strain: DH5alpha
  Copy number: Unknown
Gene/Insert
  Gene/Insert name: Rab5
  Species: D. melanogaster (fly)
  Mutation: S43N (dominant negative)
  Entrez Gene: Rab5 (a.k.a. Dmel_CG3664, AAF51265, BAA88244, CG3664, DRab5, Dm Rab5, DmRab5, Dmel\CG3664, Drab5, RAB5, RAB5a, Rab, Rab 5, Rab-5, dRab5, drab5, l(2)k08232, rab5)
  Tag / fusion protein: dsRed (N terminal on backbone)
  Cloning method: Gateway Cloning
  Sequencing primers: 5′ dsRed1-C; 3′ pUASp-3
Terms and licenses: Academic/Nonprofit Terms; Industry Terms: Not Available to Industry
How to cite: pUASP dsRed Rab5 DN was a gift from Matthew Scott (Addgene plasmid # 44823 ; http://n2t.net/addgene:44823 ; RRID:Addgene_44823)
